Addgene plasmid #17389: pENTR/pSM2(CMV) (w57-1)
Purpose: (Empty Backbone) Gateway entry vector for miRNA expression under CMV promoter
Depositing lab: Eric Campeau & Paul Kaufman. Depositing organization: University of Massachusetts, Worcester. Publication: A versatile viral system for expression and depletion of proteins in mammalian cells. Campeau E, Ruhl VE, Rodier F, Smith CL, Rahmberg BL, Fuss JO, Campisi J, Yaswen P, Cooper PK, Kaufman PD.. PLoS One. 2009 Aug 6;4(8):e6529. 10.1371/journal.pone.0006529 PubMed 19657394.
Backbone
  Vector backbone: pENTR1A
  Backbone manufacturer: Invitrogen
  Backbone size (bp): 3063
  Vector type: RNAi ; Entry vector
Growth in bacteria
  Bacterial resistance: Kanamycin, 50 μg/mL
  Growth temperature: 37°C
  Growth strain: DH5alpha
  Growth instructions: TOP10F', 37oC
  Copy number: High Copy
Gene/Insert
  Gene/Insert name: None
  Cloning method: Restriction Enzyme
  Sequencing primers: 5′ ENTRforw; 3′ ENTRrev
Terms and licenses: Academic/Nonprofit Terms; Industry Terms: Not Available to Industry
How to cite: pENTR/pSM2(CMV) (w57-1) was a gift from Eric Campeau & Paul Kaufman (Addgene plasmid # 17389 ; http://n2t.net/addgene:17389 ; RRID:Addgene_17389)
