[The description below was written by a language model from this plasmid's Addgene catalogue record and pLannotate feature annotations shown in this document.]
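Description:
pENTR/pSM2(CMV) (w57-1) is an empty Gateway entry vector for RNAi, built on the Invitrogen pENTR1A backbone and designed to receive microRNA-embedded short hairpins for expression from a CMV promoter. The full depositor sequence is about 3.1 kb. It is maintained in E. coli at high copy through a ColE1/pUC-type origin and selected with kanamycin via an aminoglycoside phosphotransferase gene. The annotation also flags a short fragment resembling an RSF origin at the start of the record, which is unlikely to function independently. The rrnB T1 and T2 transcription terminators lie upstream of the cassette, where in pENTR vectors they shield the cloned region from read-through transcription originating in the backbone.

The functional cassette sits between attL1 and attL2, the recombination sites used in the Gateway LR reaction. Within them, the human cytomegalovirus immediate-early enhancer and promoter are followed by the 5' and 3' flanking sequences of human miR-30a, separated by only a small gap. No hairpin is present. A user inserts an shRNA sequence by restriction cloning between the two miR-30a arms, so that the resulting Pol II transcript resembles a primary microRNA and is processed by the cellular miRNA machinery into a silencing RNA. The "pSM2" in the name suggests the miR-30 context derives from that shRNA vector design, though the record does not say so explicitly.

Because the promoter lies inside the att sites, an LR reaction moves the complete CMV-miR30-hairpin unit into a compatible destination vector. The associated publication describes a viral system for expression and depletion of proteins in mammalian cells, so this plasmid serves as the shuttle intermediate for building knockdown constructs.
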