Features (pLannotate 1.2.2; 11 found; start..end, strand, type, name):
      1..46      +  rep_origin     RSF ori (fragment): Plasmids containing the RSF 1030 origin of replication can be propagated in E. coli cells that contain additional plasmids with compatible origins.
    106..149     -  terminator     rrnB T1 terminator: Escherichia coli rrnB; transcription terminator T1 from the E. coli rrnB gene
    281..308     +  terminator     rrnB T2 terminator: transcription terminator T2 from the E. coli rrnB gene
    358..457     +  protein_bind   attL1: mutant version of attL; recombination site for the Gateway® LR reaction LR Clonase™
    480..783     +  enhancer       CMV enhancer: human cytomegalovirus immediate early enhancer
    784..987     +  promoter       CMV promoter: human cytomegalovirus (CMV) immediate early promoter
   1041..1134    +  ncRNA          5' miR-30a: sequence upstream of the 71-nt precursor of the human miR-30a microRNA (Zeng et al., 2002) miRNA
   1148..1260    +  ncRNA          3' miR-30a: sequence downstream of the 71-nt precursor of the human miR-30a microRNA (Zeng et al., 2002) miRNA
   1292..1391    -  protein_bind   attL2: mutant version of attL; recombination site for the Gateway® LR reaction LR Clonase™
   1514..2323    +  CDS            KanR: aminoglycoside phosphotransferase; aph(3')-Ia; confers resistance to kanamycin in bacteria or G418 (Geneticin®) in eukaryotes
   2413..3001    +  rep_origin     ori: high-copy-number ColE1/pMB1/pBR322/pUC origin of replication
>Addgene plasmid #17389 | pENTR/pSM2(CMV) (w57-1) | depositor full sequence | sequence record 8568 | Author sequence
CTTTCCTGCGTTATCCCCTGATTCTGTGGATAACCGTATTACCGCTAGCATGGATCTCGGGGACGTCTAA
CTACTAAGCGAGAGTAGGGAACTGCCAGGCATCAAATAAAACGAAAGGCTCAGTCGGAAGACTGGGCCTT
TCGTTTTATCTGTTGTTTGTCGGTGAACGCTCTCCTGAGTAGGACAAATCCGCCGGGAGCGGATTTGAAC
GTTGTGAAGCAACGGCCCGGAGGGTGGCGGGCAGGACGCCCGCCATAAACTGCCAGGCATCAAACTAAGC
AGAAGGCCATCCTGACGGATGGCCTTTTTGCGTTTCTACAAACTCTTCCTGTTAGTTAGTTACTTAAGCT
CGGGCCCCAAATAATGATTTTATTTTGACTGATAGTGACCTGTTCGTTGCAACAAATTGATAAGCAATGC
TTTTTTATAATGCCAACTTTGTACAAAAAAGCAGGCTTTAAAGGAACCTGGGAGTTCCGCGTTACATAAC
TTACGGTAAATGGCCCGCCTGGCTGACCGCCCAACGACCCCCGCCCATTGACGTCAATAATGACGTATGT
TCCCATAGTAACGCCAATAGGGACTTTCCATTGACGTCAATGGGTGGAGTATTTACGGTAAACTGCCCAC
TTGGCAGTACATCAAGTGTATCATATGCCAAGTACGCCCCCTATTGACGTCAATGACGGTAAATGGCCCG
CCTGGCATTATGCCCAGTACATGACCTTATGGGACTTTCCTACTTGGCAGTACATCTACGTATTAGTCAT
CGCTATTACCATGGTGATGCGGTTTTGGCAGTACATCAATGGGCGTGGATAGCGGTTTGACTCACGGGGA
TTTCCAAGTCTCCACCCCATTGACGTCAATGGGAGTTTGTTTTGGCACCAAAATCAACGGGACTTTCCAA
AATGTCGTAACAACTCCGCCCCATTGACGCAAATGGGCGGTAGGCGTGTACGGTGGGAGGTCTATATAAG
CAGAGCTGGTTTAGTGAACCGTCAGATCCGCTAGTCGACTAGGGATAACAGGGTAATTGTTTGAATGAGG
CTTCAGTACTTTACAGAATCGTTGCCTGCACATCTTGGAAACACTTGCTGGGATTACTTCTTCAGGTTAA
CCCAACAGAAGGCTCGAGCAACCAGAATTCAAGGGGCTACTTTAGGAGCAATTATCTTGTTTACTAAAAC
TGAATACCTTGCTATCTCTTTGATACATTTTTACAAAGCTGAATTAAAATGGTATAAATTAAATCACTTT
TTTCAATTGGAAGACTAATGCGTTTATCTAGACCCAGCTTTCTTGTACAAAGTTGGCATTATAAGAAAGC
ATTGCTTATCAATTTGTTGCAACGAACAGGTCACTATCAGTCAAAATAAAATCATTATTTGCCATCCAGC
TGCAGCTCTGGCCCGTGTCTCAAAATCTCTGATGTTACATTGCACAAGATAAAAATATATCATCATGAAC
AATAAAACTGTCTGCTTACATAAACAGTAATACAAGGGGTGTTATGAGCCATATTCAACGGGAAACGTCG
AGGCCGCGATTAAATTCCAACATGGATGCTGATTTATATGGGTATAAATGGGCTCGCGATAATGTCGGGC
AATCAGGTGCGACAATCTATCGCTTGTATGGGAAGCCCGATGCGCCAGAGTTGTTTCTGAAACATGGCAA
AGGTAGCGTTGCCAATGATGTTACAGATGAGATGGTCAGACTAAACTGGCTGACGGAATTTATGCCTCTT
CCGACCATCAAGCATTTTATCCGTACTCCTGATGATGCATGGTTACTCACCACTGCGATCCCCGGAAAAA
CAGCATTCCAGGTATTAGAAGAATATCCTGATTCAGGTGAAAATATTGTTGATGCGCTGGCAGTGTCCCT
GCGCCGGTTGCATTCGATTCCTGTTTGTAATTGTCCTTTTAACAGCGATCGCGTATTTCGTCTCGCTCAG
GCGCAATCACGAATGAATAACGGTTTGGTTGATGCGAGTGATTTTGATGACGAGCGTAATGGCTGGCCTG
TTGAACAAGTCTGGAAAGAAATGCATAAACTTTTGCCATTCTCACCGGATTCAGTCGTCACTCATGGTGA
TTTCTCACTTGATAACCTTATTTTTGACGAGGGGAAATTAATAGGTTGTATTGATGTTGGACGAGTCGGA
ATCGCAGACCGATACCAGGATCTTGCCATCCTATGGAACTGCCTCGGTGAGTTTTCTCCTTCATTACAGA
AACGGCTTTTTCAAAAATATGGTATTGATAATCCTGATATGAATAAATTGCAGTTTCATTTGATGCTCGA
TGAGTTTTTCTAATCAGAATTGGTTAATTGGTTGTAACATTATTCAGATTGGGCCCCGTTCCACTGAGCG
TCAGACCCGGTAGAAAAGATCAAAGGATCTTCTTGAGATCCTTTTTTTCTGCGCGTAATCTGCTGCTTGC
AAACAAAAAAACCACCGCTACCAGCGGTGGTTTGTTTGCCGGATCAAGAGCTACCAACTCTTTTTCCGAA
GGTAACTGGCTTCAGCAGAGCGCAGATACCAAATACTGTTCTTCTAGTGTAGCCGTAGTTAGGCCACCAC
TTCAAGAACTCTGTAGCACCGCCTACATACCTCGCTCTGCTAATCCTGTTACCAGTGGCTGCTGCCAGTG
GCGATAAGTCGTGTCTTACCGGGTTGGACTCAAGACGATAGTTACCGGATAAGGCGCAGCGGTCGGGCTG
AACGGGGGGTTCGTGCACACAGCCCAGCTTGGAGCGAACGACCTACACCGAACTGAGATACCTACAGCGT
GAGCTATGAGAAAGCGCCACGCTTCCCGAAGGGAGAAAGGCGGACAGGTATCCGGTAAGCGGCAGGGTCG
GAACAGGAGAGCGCACGAGGGAGCTTCCAGGGGGAAACGCCTGGTATCTTTATAGTCCTGTCGGGTTTCG
CCACCTCTGACTTGAGCGTCGATTTTTGTGATGCTCGTCAGGGGGGCGGAGCCTATGGAAAAACGCCAGC
AACGCGGCCTTTTTACGGTTCCTGGCCTTTTGCTGGCCTTTTGCTCACATGTT
