>Addgene plasmid #17389 | pENTR/pSM2(CMV) (w57-1) | addgene partial sequence | sequence record 25883 | 17389 with CMV-F
TCAGATCCGCTAGTCGACTAGGGATAACAGGGTAATTGTTTGAATGAGGCTTCAGTACTTTACAGAATCG
TTGCCTGCACATCTTGGAAACACTTGCTGGGATTACTTCTTCAGGTTAACCCAACAGAAGGCTCGAGCAA
CCAGAATTCAAGGGGCTACTTTAGGAGCAATTATCTTGTTTACTAAAACTGAATACCTTGCTATCTCTTT
GATACATTTTTACAAAGCTGAATTAAAATGGTATAAATTAAATCACTTTTTTCAATTGGAAGACTAATGC
GTTTATCTAGACCCAGCTTTCTTGTACAAAGTTGGCATTATAAGAAAGCATTGCTTATCAATTTGTTGCA
ACGAACAGGTCACTATCAGTCAAAATAAAATCATTATTTGCCATCCAGCTGCAGCTCTGGCCCGTGTCTC
AAAATCTCTGATGTTACATTGCACAAGATAAAAATATATCATCATGAACAATAAAACTGTCTGCTTACAT
AAACAGTAATACAAGGGGTGTTATGAGCCATATTCAACGGGAAACGTCGAGGCCGCGATTAAATTCCAAC
ATGGATGCTGATTTATATGGGTATAAATGGGCTCGCGATAATGTCGGGCAATCAGGTGCGACAA
